Addgene plasmid #14980: pGL3-basic-hFX-promotor(2,5kb)
Depositing lab: Michael Ristow. Depositing organization: Friedrich-Schiller-Universitaet Jena.
Backbone
  Vector backbone: pGL3-basic
  Backbone manufacturer: Promega
  Backbone size w/o insert (bp): 4818
  Vector type: Luciferase
Growth in bacteria
  Bacterial resistance: Ampicillin, 100 μg/mL
  Growth temperature: 37°C
  Growth strain: DH5alpha
  Copy number: Unknown
Gene/Insert
  Gene/Insert name: human frataxin promoter fragment (alt name: frataxin)
  Species: H. sapiens (human)
  Insert size (bp): 2487
  Mutation: start codon for human frataxin gene has been mutated (ATG to AAG) to facilitate expression of reporter gene in vector; single XhoI site has been inserted after mutated start codon
  Entrez Gene: FXN (a.k.a. CyaY, FA, FARR, FRDA, X25)
  Cloning method: Restriction Enzyme; 5′ cloning site SmaI (not destroyed); 3′ cloning site XhoI (not destroyed)
  Sequencing primers: 5′ RVprimer3
Terms and licenses: Academic/Nonprofit Terms; Industry Terms: Not Available to Industry
How to cite: pGL3-basic-hFX-promotor(2,5kb) was a gift from Michael Ristow (Addgene plasmid # 14980 ; http://n2t.net/addgene:14980 ; RRID:Addgene_14980)
