[The description below was written by a language model from this plasmid's Addgene catalogue record.]
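Description:
pGL3-basic-hFX-promotor(2,5kb) is a luciferase reporter plasmid built on the promoterless pGL3-basic backbone from Promega (4818 bp without insert). It is propagated in E. coli under ampicillin selection; the record lists the copy number as unknown. pGL3-basic carries a firefly luciferase coding sequence with no eukaryotic promoter or enhancer upstream of it, so reporter expression in transfected cells depends on whatever regulatory DNA is placed in the multiple cloning site ahead of the luciferase gene.

The insert is a 2487 bp fragment of the human frataxin (FXN) promoter region, cloned between the SmaI and XhoI sites of the vector, both of which remain intact. The fragment extends to the frataxin translation start, and that start codon has been changed from ATG to AAG so that translation does not initiate within the frataxin sequence and instead begins at the luciferase start codon downstream. A single XhoI site was introduced just after the mutated codon to provide the 3′ cloning junction. In this arrangement, luciferase activity serves as a readout of transcription driven by the frataxin upstream sequence.

The record does not state a specific purpose. The design fits promoter activity assays in mammalian cells, for example to study how FXN expression is regulated, to map regulatory elements by comparison with other fragment lengths, or to test factors and compounds that alter frataxin transcription. FXN is the gene associated with Friedreich ataxia. No feature table was supplied, so details of the backbone elements beyond the catalogue fields come from general knowledge of pGL3-basic.
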