>Addgene plasmid #14980 | pGL3-basic-hFX-promotor(2,5kb) | depositor partial sequence | sequence record 8197 | Author sequence
GCTAGCTAATAATGATGTAGCACAGGGTGCGGTGGCTCACGCCTGTAATCTCAGCACTTTGGGCGGCCGA
GGCGGGCGGATCACCTGAGGTCAGGAGTTCGAGACCAGCCTGGCCAACATGATGAAACCCCATCTCTACT
AAAAATACAAAAATTAGCCAGGCGTGGTGGTGGGCACCTGCAATCCCAGCTACTCTGGAGGCTGAGACAG
AATCTCTTGAACCCAGGAGGTGGAGATTGCAGTGAGCAGAGATGGCACCACTGCATTCCAGCCTGGGCAA
CAAAGCAAGACTCTGTCTCAAATAATAATAATAATAATAACTAATGATGCAGCTTTCTCTCTCTGAGTAT
ATAATGCAGTTCTGATGATGTGAGGAAGGGCCTCACTGTTGGTGTGGCAGAGTCTGAGACCATGGCTGGC
AATGAAAACACTACCCTTTGATGCCTATGGGCTCTCCCTTTATGGTTTCAAGGAGGGCTTCTCAATCTTG
GCAGAATTTTGGACTGGATAGTTCTTTGTTGCACAGGTGGGGGGCTGTCCTGCACATCACAGGATGTTTC
ATCCCTGGCCTCTACCTACTAGATGCCAGTAGAACATACCCACCCCACAGCTGCCTGTTGTGACAATCAA
AAGCATCTCCAGATACTTTGCAGGGGGAAAATGATTTCTCCAGGCCTGGCATATACATAACAGTATTTAA
GCAGCTGCCTAGAATTAATTAAACACAGAAGGATGTCTCTCATCCAGAATGCCCTGGACCACCTCTTTGA
TAGGCAATCAGATCCCACCTCCTCCACCCTATTTTTGAAGGCCCTGTGCCAACACCACTTCTTCCATGAA
TACTTCCTTGATTCCCCCATCCCTAGCTCTATATAAATCTCCCACTCAACACTCACACCTGTTAGTTTAC
ATTCCTCTTGACACTTGTCATTTAGCATCCTAAGTATGTAAACATGTCTCTCTTCACGATTCACAAAGTG
GCTTTGGAAGAACTTTAGTACCTTCCCATCTTCTCTGCCATGGAAAGTGTACACAACTGACATTTTCTTT
TTTTTTAAGACAGTATCTTGCTATGATGGCCGGGCTGGAATGCTGTGGCTATTCACAGGCACAATCATAG
CTCACTGCAGCCTTGAGCTCCCAGGCTCAAGTGATCCTCCCGCCTCAGCCTCCTGAGTAGCTGAGATCAC
AGGCATGCACTACCACACTCGGCTCACATTTGACATCCTCTAAAGCATATATAAAATGTGAAGAAAACTT
TCACAATTTGCATCCCTTTGTAATATGTAACAGAAATAAAATTCTCTTTTAAAATCTATCAACAATAGGC
AAGGCACGGTGGCTCACGCCTGTCGTCTCAGCACTTTGTGAGGCCCAGGCGGGCAGATCGTTTGAGCCTA
GAAGTTCAAGACCACCCTGGGCAACATAGCGAAACCCCCTTTCTACAAAAAATACAAAAACTAGCTGGGT
GTGGTGGTGCACACCTGTAGTCCCAGCTACTTGGAAGGCTGAAATGGGAAGACTGCTTGAGCCCGGGAGG
GAGAAGTTGCAGTAAGCCAGGACCACACCACTGCACTCCAGCCTGGGCAACAGAGTGAGACTCTGTCTCA
AACAAACAAATAAATGAGGCGGGTGGATCACGAGGTCAGTAGATCGAGACCATCCTGGCTAACACGGTGA
AACCCGTCTCTACTAAAAAAAAAAAAAAATACAAAAAATTAGCCAGGCATGGTGGCGGGCGCCTGTAGTC
CCAGTTACTCGGGAGGCTGAGGCAGGAGAATGGCGTGAAACCGGGAGGCAGAGCTTGCAGTGAGCCGAGA
TCGCACCACTGCCCTCCAGCCTGGGCGACAGAGCGAGACTCCGTCTCAATCAATCAATCAATCAATAAAA
TCTATTAACAATATTTATTGTGCACTTAACAGGAACATGCCCTGTCCAAAAAAAACTTTACAGGGCTTAA
CTCATTTTATCCTTACCACAATCCTATGAAGTAGGAACTTTTATAAAACGCATTTTATAAACAAGGCACA
GAGAGGTTAATTAACTTGCCCTCTGGTCACACAGCTAGGAAGTGGGCAGAGTACAGATTTACACAAGGCA
TCCGTCTCCTGGCCCCACATACCCAACTGCTGTAAACCCATACCGGCGGCCAAGCAGCCTCAATTTGTGC
ATGCACCCACTTCCCAGCAAGACAGCAGCTCCCAAGTTCCTCCTGTTTAGAATTTTAGAAGCGGCGGGCC
ACCAGGCTGCAGTCTCCCTTGGGTCAGGGGTCCTGGTTGCACTCCGTGCTTTGCACAAAGCAGGCTCTCC
ATTTTTGTTAAATGCACGAATAGTGCTAAGCTGGGAAGTTCTTCCTGAGGTCTAACCTCTAGCTGCTCCC
CCACAGAAGAGTGCCTGCGGCCAGTGGCCACCAGGGGTCGCCGCAGCACCCAGCGCTGGAGGGCGGAGCG
GGCGGCAGACCCGGAGCAGCAAGTGGACTCTCTCGAG
