>Addgene plasmid #14980 | pGL3-basic-hFX-promotor(2,5kb) | addgene partial sequence | sequence record 21847 | 14980 with RVprimer3
TGCGGTGGCTCACGCCTGTAATCTCAGCACTTTGGGCGGCCGAGGCGGGCGGATCACCTGAGGTCAGGAG
TTCGAGACCAGCCTGGCCAACATGATGAAACCCCATCTCTACTAAAAATACAAAAATTAGCCAGGCGTGG
TGGTGGGCACCTGCAATCCCAGCTACTCTGGAGGCTGAGACAGAATCTCTTGAACCCAGGAGGTGGAGAT
TGCAGTGAGCAGAGATGGCACCACTGCATTCCAGCCTGGGCAACAAAGCAAGACTCTGTCTCAAATAATA
ATAATAATAATAACTAATGATGCAGCTTTCTCTCTCTGAGTATATAATGCAGTTCTGATGATGTGAGGAA
GGGCCTCACTGTTGGTGTGGCAGAGTCTGAGACCATGGCTGGCAATGAAAACACTACCCTTTGATGCCTA
TGGGCTCTCCCTTTATGGTTTCAAGGAGGGCTTCTCAATCTTGGCAGAATTTTGGACTGGATAGTTCTTT
GTTGCACAGGTGGGGGGCTGTCCTGCACATCACAGGATGTTTCATCCCTGGCCTCTACCTACTAGATGCC
AGTAGAACATACCCACCCCACAGCTGCCTGTTGTGACAATCAAAAGCATCTCCAGATACTTTGCAGGGGG
AAAATGATTTCTC
